Addgene plasmid #41227: TAL3053
Depositing lab: Keith Joung. Depositing organization: Massachusetts General Hospital. Publication: Targeted gene disruption in somatic zebrafish cells using engineered TALENs. Sander JD, Cade L, Khayter C, Reyon D, Peterson RT, Joung JK, Yeh JR. Nat Biotechnol. 2011 Aug 5;29(8):697-8. doi: 10.1038/nbt.1934. PubMed 21822241.
Backbone
  Vector backbone: JDS78
  Backbone manufacturer: Addgene plasmid #32290
  Backbone size w/o insert (bp): 6447
  Vector type: Mammalian Expression ; T7
Growth in bacteria
  Bacterial resistance: Ampicillin, 100 μg/mL
  Growth temperature: 37°C
  Growth strain: XL1 Blue
  Copy number: High Copy
Gene/Insert
  Gene/Insert name: ZebrafishCommunity-clcn1b-Right (alt name: clcn1b)
  Species: D. rerio (zebrafish)
  Insert size (bp): 1640
  Entrez Gene: LOC567478
  Promoter: CMV
  Tag / fusion protein: 3X Flag (N terminal on backbone); WT FOKI (C terminal on backbone)
  Cloning method: Restriction Enzyme; 5′ cloning site N/A (destroyed during cloning); 3′ cloning site N/A (destroyed during cloning)
  Sequencing primers: 5′ CMV-F; 3′ BGH-rev
Terms and licenses: Academic/Nonprofit Terms; Industry Terms: Not Available to Industry
Depositor comments: Target binding site: TTGTCACAATATACCTCT It is strongly recommended that users perform a diagnostic digest to verify this plasmid prior to use. For example, a double digest of the plasmid with BamHI and KpnI should result in two bands at 2.3kb and 5.8kb.
How to cite: TAL3053 was a gift from Keith Joung (Addgene plasmid # 41227 ; http://n2t.net/addgene:41227 ; RRID:Addgene_41227)
