[The description below was written by a language model from this plasmid's Addgene catalogue record.]
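Description:
TAL3053 is a TALEN expression plasmid built on the JDS78 backbone, a roughly 6.4 kb mammalian expression vector that also carries a T7 promoter. It is maintained in E. coli as a high-copy plasmid under ampicillin selection. The insert, about 1.6 kb, is an engineered TAL effector repeat array named ZebrafishCommunity-clcn1b-Right, designed to recognise an 18-nucleotide site in the zebrafish clcn1b gene. It was placed into the backbone by restriction cloning, with both cloning sites destroyed in the process.

The backbone supplies the remaining parts of the nuclease. A 3X FLAG tag sits at the N terminus, allowing detection of the protein, and a wild-type FokI cleavage domain is fused at the C terminus. Because FokI must dimerise to cut DNA, this "Right" monomer is meant to be used with a partner "Left" TALEN that binds the opposite strand across a spacer, so that the two FokI domains together create a double-strand break at the target locus. Error-prone repair of that break can produce insertions or deletions that disrupt the gene. The CMV promoter drives expression in transfected vertebrate cells, while the T7 designation indicates that the coding sequence can also be transcribed in vitro, which would provide mRNA of the kind commonly injected into zebrafish embryos. The sequencing primers listed suggest a BGH polyadenylation region downstream of the coding sequence, although no feature table is given to confirm this. The construct comes from work on targeted gene disruption in somatic zebrafish cells with engineered TALENs, and the depositor advises checking the plasmid by diagnostic digest before use.
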