>Addgene plasmid #41227 | TAL3053 | depositor partial sequence | sequence record 54866 | TAL3053 sequence 2430 bps
TCTAGAGCTAGCACCATGGACTACAAAGACCATGACGGTGATTATAAAGATCATGACATCGATTACAAGG
ATGACGATGACAAGATGGCCCCCAAGAAGAAGAGGAAGGTGGGCATTCACCGCGGGGTACCTATGGTGGA
CTTGAGGACACTCGGTTATTCGCAACAGCAACAGGAGAAAATCAAGCCTAAGGTCAGGAGCACCGTCGCG
CAACACCACGAGGCGCTTGTGGGGCATGGCTTCACTCATGCGCATATTGTCGCGCTTTCACAGCACCCTG
CGGCGCTTGGGACGGTGGCTGTCAAATACCAAGATATGATTGCGGCCCTGCCCGAAGCCACGCACGAGGC
AATTGTAGGGGTCGGTAAACAGTGGTCGGGAGCGCGAGCACTTGAGGCGCTGCTGACTGTGGCGGGTGAG
CTTAGGGGGCCTCCGCTCCAGCTCGACACCGGGCAGCTGCTGAAGATCGCGAAGAGAGGGGGAGTAACAG
CGGTAGAGGCAGTGCACGCCTGGCGCAATGCGCTCACCGGGGCCCCCTTGAACCTGACCCCAGACCAGGT
AGTCGCAATCGCGTCAAACGGAGGGGGAAAGCAAGCCCTGGAAACCGTGCAAAGGTTGTTGCCGGTCCTT
TGTCAAGACCACGGCCTTACACCGGAGCAAGTCGTGGCCATTGCAAATAATAACGGTGGCAAACAGGCTC
TTGAGACGGTTCAGAGACTTCTCCCAGTTCTCTGTCAAGCCCACGGGCTGACTCCCGATCAAGTTGTAGC
GATTGCGTCCAACGGTGGAGGGAAACAAGCATTGGAGACTGTCCAACGGCTCCTTCCCGTGTTGTGTCAA
GCCCACGGTTTGACGCCTGCACAAGTGGTCGCCATCGCCAGCCATGATGGCGGTAAGCAGGCGCTGGAAA
CAGTACAGCGCCTGCTGCCTGTACTGTGCCAGGATCATGGACTGACCCCAGACCAGGTAGTCGCAATCGC
GTCGAACATTGGGGGAAAGCAAGCCCTGGAAACCGTGCAAAGGTTGTTGCCGGTCCTTTGTCAAGACCAC
GGCCTTACACCGGAGCAAGTCGTGGCCATTGCATCCCACGACGGTGGCAAACAGGCTCTTGAGACGGTTC
AGAGACTTCTCCCAGTTCTCTGTCAAGCCCACGGGCTGACTCCCGATCAAGTTGTAGCGATTGCGTCGAA
CATTGGAGGGAAACAAGCATTGGAGACTGTCCAACGGCTCCTTCCCGTGTTGTGTCAAGCCCACGGTTTG
ACGCCTGCACAAGTGGTCGCCATCGCCTCCAATATTGGCGGTAAGCAGGCGCTGGAAACAGTACAGCGCC
TGCTGCCTGTACTGTGCCAGGATCATGGACTGACCCCAGACCAGGTAGTCGCAATCGCGTCAAACGGAGG
GGGAAAGCAAGCCCTGGAAACCGTGCAAAGGTTGTTGCCGGTCCTTTGTCAAGACCACGGCCTTACACCG
GAGCAAGTCGTGGCCATTGCAAGCAACATCGGTGGCAAACAGGCTCTTGAGACGGTTCAGAGACTTCTCC
CAGTTCTCTGTCAAGCCCACGGGCTGACTCCCGATCAAGTTGTAGCGATTGCGTCCAACGGTGGAGGGAA
ACAAGCATTGGAGACTGTCCAACGGCTCCTTCCCGTGTTGTGTCAAGCCCACGGTTTGACGCCTGCACAA
GTGGTCGCCATCGCCTCCAATATTGGCGGTAAGCAGGCGCTGGAAACAGTACAGCGCCTGCTGCCTGTAC
TGTGCCAGGATCATGGACTGACCCCAGACCAGGTAGTCGCAATCGCGTCACATGACGGGGGAAAGCAAGC
CCTGGAAACCGTGCAAAGGTTGTTGCCGGTCCTTTGTCAAGACCACGGCCTTACACCGGAGCAAGTCGTG
GCCATTGCATCCCACGACGGTGGCAAACAGGCTCTTGAGACGGTTCAGAGACTTCTCCCAGTTCTCTGTC
AAGCCCACGGGCTGACTCCCGATCAAGTTGTAGCGATTGCGTCCAACGGTGGAGGGAAACAAGCATTGGA
GACTGTCCAACGGCTCCTTCCCGTGTTGTGTCAAGCCCACGGTTTGACGCCTGCACAAGTGGTCGCCATC
GCCAGCCATGATGGCGGTAAGCAGGCGCTGGAAACAGTACAGCGCCTGCTGCCTGTACTGTGCCAGGATC
ATGGACTGACACCCGAACAGGTGGTCGCCATTGCTTCTAATGGGGGAGGACGGCCAGCCTTGGAGTCCAT
CGTAGCCCAATTGTCCAGGCCCGATCCCGCGTTGGCTGCGTTAACGAATGACCATCTGGTGGCGTTGGCA
TGTCTTGGTGGACGACCCGCGCTCGATGCAGTCAAAAAGGGTCTGCCTCATGCTCCCGCATTGATCAAAA
GAACCAACCGGCGGATTCCCGAGAGAACTTCCCATCGAGTCGCGGGATCC
