>Addgene plasmid #41227 | TAL3053 | addgene partial sequence | sequence record 56634 | JDS-TALEN-F 5'-TAGGGGTCGGTAAACAGTGG-3'
ACTGTGGCGGGTGAGCTTAGGGGGCCTCCGCTCCAGCTCGACACCGGGCAGCTGCTGAAGATCGCGAAGA
GAGGGGGAGTAACAGCGGTAGAGGCAGTGCACGCCTGGCGCAATGCGCTCACCGGGGCCCCCTTGAACCT
GACCCCAGACCAGGTAGTCGCAATCGCGTCAAACGGAGGGGGAAAGCAAGCCCTGGAAACCGTGCAAAGG
TTGTTGCCGGTCCTTTGTCAAGACCACGGCCTTACACCGGAGCAAGTCGTGGCCATTGCAAATAATAACG
GTGGCAAACAGGCTCTTGAGACGGTTCAGAGACTTCTCCCAGTTCTCTGTCAAGCCCACGGGCTGACTCC
CGATCAAGTTGTAGCGATTGCGTCCAACGGTGGAGGGAAACAAGCATTGGAGACTGTCCAACGGCTCCTT
CCCGTGTTGTGTCAAGCCCACGGTTTGACGCCTGCACAAGTGGTCGCCATCGCCAGCCATGATGGCGGTA
AGCAGGCGCTGGAAACAGTACAGCGCCTGCTGCCTGTACTGTGCCAGGATCATGGACTGACCCCAGACCA
GGTAGTCGCAATCGCGTCGAACATTGGGGGAAAGCAAGCCCTGGAAACCGTGCAAAGGTTGTTGCCGGTC
CTTTGTCAAGACCACGGCCTTACACCGGAGCAAGTCGTGGCCATTGCATCCCACGACGGTGGCAAACAGG
CTCTTGAGACGGTTCAGAGACTTCTCCCAGTTCTCTGTCAAGCCCACGGGCTGACTCCCGATCAAGTTGT
AGCGATTGCGTCGAACATTGGAGGGAAACAAGCATTGGAGACTGTCCAACGGCTCCTTCCCGTGTTGTGT
CAAGCCCACGGTTTGACGCCTGCACAAGTGGTCGCCATCGCCTCCAATATTGGCGGTAAGCAGGCGCTGG
AAACAGTACAGCGCCTGCTGC
